>Addgene plasmid #196808 | pGG-PIP70 | addgene full sequence | sequence record 395302 | Addgene NGS Result
GACGAAAGGGCCTCGTGATACGCCTATTTTTATAGGTTAATGTCATGATAATAATGGTTTCTTAGACGTC
AGGTGGCACTTTTCGGGGAAATGTGCGCGGAACCCCTATTTGTTTATTTTTCTAAATACATTCAAATATG
TATCCGCTCATGAGACAATAACCCTGATAAATGCTTCAATAATATTGAAAAAGGAAGAGTATGAGTATTC
AACATTTCCGTGTCGCCCTTATTCCCTTTTTTGCGGCATTTTGCCTTCCTGTTTTTGCTCACCCAGAAAC
GCTGGTGAAAGTAAAAGATGCTGAAGATCAGTTGGGTGCACGAGTGGGTTACATCGAACTGGATCTCAAC
AGCGGTAAGATCCTTGAGAGTTTTCGCCCCGAAGAACGTTTTCCAATGATGAGCACTTTTAAAGTTCTGC
TATGTGGCGCGGTATTATCCCGTATTGACGCCGGGCAAGAGCAACTCGGTCGCCGCATACACTATTCTCA
GAATGACTTGGTTGAGTACTCACCAGTCACAGAAAAGCATCTTACGGATGGCATGACAGTAAGAGAATTA
TGCAGTGCTGCCATAACCATGAGTGATAACACTGCGGCCAACTTACTTCTGACAACGATCGGAGGACCGA
AGGAGCTAACCGCTTTTTTGCACAACATGGGGGATCATGTAACTCGCCTTGATCGTTGGGAACCGGAGCT
GAATGAAGCCATACCAAACGACGAGCGTGACACCACGATGCCTGTAGCAATGGCAACAACGTTGCGCAAA
CTATTAACTGGCGAACTACTTACTCTAGCTTCCCGGCAACAATTAATAGACTGGATGGAGGCGGATAAAG
TTGCAGGACCACTTCTGCGCTCGGCCCTTCCGGCTGGCTGGTTTATTGCTGATAAATCTGGAGCCGGTGA
GCGTGGCTCTCGAGGTATCATTGCAGCACTGGGGCCAGATGGTAAGCCCTCCCGTATCGTAGTTATCTAC
ACGACGGGGAGTCAGGCAACTATGGATGAACGAAATAGACAGATCGCTGAGATAGGTGCCTCACTGATTA
AGCATTGGTAACTGTCAGACCAAGTTTACTCATATATACTTTAGATTGATTTAAAACTTCATTTTTAATT
TAAAAGGATCTAGGTGAAGATCCTTTTTGATAATCTCATGACCAAAATCCCTTAACGTGAGTTTTCGTTC
CACTGAGCGTCAGACCCCGTAGAAAAGATCAAAGGATCTTCTTGAGATCCTTTTTTTCTGCGCGTAATCT
GCTGCTTGCAAACAAAAAAACCACCGCTACCAGCGGTGGTTTGTTTGCCGGATCAAGAGCTACCAACTCT
TTTTCCGAAGGTAACTGGCTTCAGCAGAGCGCAGATACCAAATACTGTTCTTCTAGTGTAGCCGTAGTTA
GGCCACCACTTCAAGAACTCTGTAGCACCGCCTACATACCTCGCTCTGCTAATCCTGTTACCAGTGGCTG
CTGCCAGTGGCGATAAGTCGTGTCTTACCGGGTTGGACTCAAGACGATAGTTACCGGATAAGGCGCAGCG
GTCGGGCTGAACGGGGGGTTCGTGCACACAGCCCAGCTTGGAGCGAACGACCTACACCGAACTGAGATAC
CTACAGCGTGAGCTATGAGAAAGCGCCACGCTTCCCGAAGGGAGAAAGGCGGACAGGTATCCGGTAAGCG
GCAGGGTCGGAACAGGAGAGCGCACGAGGGAGCTTCCAGGGGGAAACGCCTGGTATCTTTATAGTCCTGT
CGGGTTTCGCCACCTCTGACTTGAGCGTCGATTTTTGTGATGCTCGTCAGGGGGGCGGAGCCTATGGAAA
AACGCCAGCAACGCGGCCTTTTTACGGTTCCTGGCCTTTTGCTGGCCTTTTGCTCACATGTTCTTTCCTG
CGTTATCCCCTGATTCTGTGGATAACCGTATTACCGCCTTTGAGTGAGCTGATACCGCTCGCCGCAGCCG
AACGACCGAGCGCAGCGAGTCAGTGAGCGAGGAAGCGGAAGAGCGCCCAATACGCAAACCGCCTCTCCCC
GCGCGTTGGCCGATTCATTAATGCAGCTGGCACGACAGGTTTCCCGACTGGAAAGCGGGCAGTGAGCGCA
ACGCAATTAATGTGAGTTAGCTCACTCATTAGGCACCCCAGGCTTTACACTTTATGCTTCCGGCTCGTAT
GTTGTGTGGAATTGTGAGCGGATAACAATTTCACACGAGCTATTTAGGTGACACTATAGAAGTGAAGCTT
GGTCTCAACCTAAAAAGCGTTTTAATTAGAGAGATTTTTGCACATACAGATTTAGATTCGATCATTAGTT
ATTTGTTTCTAAATTCCTCAATTCCTAGTACCAAGAGAATGACGATTTTCTCTAGTAATACTGGCACTCT
TCGTTTTTCAACATGTAAACATTACTTTGTATAATTAGTCTATATCAAATAAATAGTTACAACATGAACG
TAACTATTTATACACGAGGGTAAATTTTTAACAAATTTAAACCGAACCAAAAAGATTTCAGTTAATCATA
GTTTTGTTACAAGCGAAATCTGAAATATTCACCCTCAAGTTTGTTACGTAATTGTCTAATCTGTGTTTTT
TTGTGCTAGTGTTATAATTGTTTCCTCGAATGTTAAGCACCACATAGAAGTATACACTTTTCTTTTATTA
TTTTCGTTCTTCTTCCATTTAGAAACTTTTATTAATTCTACTGTTAAATCCAACGTTATTAGTTTATTTT
CTCTGATGAAGTTCTAATTTTTTTTGTTTGTTGGAAAAAGGGTTACTTTTCTGATGAAGTTGCCGATTTG
TTTCCAACCAAACCTCAGCTAATATAGTTAGGGAGACGGATAAGAAATTGCATAAAGGGAGAGGCTTTGT
AAACACGCAAGTTTACGTCAACTTGACACATATAAACTCGTATATAGGAATTGTGTAAAATGTTAATCAA
TATATGTTTATGAATATAGTCCTTTTATTTCCTTAATCTATAGTCATGTTATCATCATATCGGCAAGAAA
ATTACTATTACAACATATGTTTCCGTGCTTCGATTTGTCGATCAGGTAGGCAACCAAACCGGGCCAGATT
AGTCACAAATGAAATTAGGCTCCACTTTGGCAAGTTTTTTCACAATTAAAAATTAGAAAGTCTAACCAAA
CTAATAGAAACTGAACCAAACAAAAATGTTCACGCAATTACGTAGCACTTCTCTATGAAATACTGTGGAT
AATTCGATTTGAGCTAATCTATGGTAAGTCGTTTCTCTCAAACTGAATTAAGCTAAACCAAACCGAAAAT
AAACCGTTGTAGAACACCCATAATAAACATATATATGTTCTCTACTCTTATTTGGCTATTTTTCCATTTG
CAGATACGTGTGACAACATTCCAAATATAGGCACATGATACAAATTACAAAGCCAGAAATTATAATTTAT
AAACTATACATAATAAGGTCAGTAGCCTAATTACATCCATATATTTAGTTGGGCATAATAAGGATAGCCT
AATTTTGGTGCATCCCGCCAAAAATTCGGACAAATGGTGAATTTCAAACCATGAATTTCTTTGTTATACA
TACATTACGTGCACTATTACATCAAAGAAAAATAGTGACGTGCATAAACGTATTTTCTTCACATAATCTA
TATATAATATATACAGCCATGTACATTTTTCAACATAGAAAAATCATGTATACAAATACGGTAGGTGCAA
TACTGATAAACTGCCATTCCCATTGCATTAGACGCTAGTCAATCCAAACCTTATAACATAAAAAGTTATA
GTCCATTTCTTTCATATCCAATCGAGTCAAAATAATATTCGAGCAAAAAACAAAAGAACATGAGACCGAA
TTCTCGCCCTATAGTGAGTCGTATTACCTGGCCGTCGTTTTACAACGTCGTGACTGGGAAAACCCTGGCG
TTACCCAACTTAATCGCCTTGCAGCACATCCCCCTTTCGCCAGCTGGCGTAATAGCGAAGAGGCCCGCAC
CGATCGCCCTTCCCAACAGTTGCGCAGCCTGAATGGCGAATGGCGCCTGATGCGGTATTTTCTCCTTACG
CATCTGTGCGGTATTTCACACCGCATATGGTGCACTCTCAGTACAATCTGCTCTGATGCCGCATAGTTAA
GCCAGCCCCGACACCCGCCAACACCCGCTGACGCGCCCTGACGGGCTTGTCTGCTCCCGGCATCCGCTTA
CAGACAAGCTGTGACCGTCTCCGGGAGCTGCATGTGTCAGAGGTTTTCACCGTCATCACCGAAACGCGCG
A
Features (pLannotate 1.2.2; 12 found; start..end, strand, type, name):
     96..200     +  promoter       AmpR promoter: bla
    201..1061    +  CDS            AmpR: β-lactamase; bla; confers resistance to ampicillin, carbenicillin, and related antibiotics
   1232..1820    +  rep_origin     ori: high-copy-number ColE1/pMB1/pBR322/pUC origin of replication
   2003..2095    +  CDS            lacI (fragment): lac repressor; lacI; The lac repressor binds to the lac operator to inhibit transcription in E. coli. This inhibition can be relieved by adding lactose or isopropyl-β-D-thiogalactopyranoside (IPTG).
   2108..2129    +  protein_bind   CAP binding site: CAP binding activates transcription in the presence of cAMP. E. coli catabolite activator protein
   2144..2174    +  promoter       lac promoter: promoter for the E. coli lac operon
   2182..2198    +  protein_bind   lac operator: The lac repressor binds to the lac operator to inhibit transcription in E. coli. This inhibition can be relieved by adding lactose or isopropyl-β-D-thiogalactopyranoside (IPTG). lac repressor encoded by lacI
   2212..2230    +  promoter       SP6 promoter: promoter for bacteriophage SP6 RNA polymerase
   3858..3876    -  promoter       T7 promoter: promoter for bacteriophage T7 RNA polymerase
   3878..4030    +  CDS            lacZα (fragment): LacZα fragment of β-galactosidase; lacZ fragment
   4036..4135    -  misc_feature   bom (fragment): basis of mobility region from pBR322
   4237..1       -  CDS            rop (fragment) (across the origin): Rop protein, which maintains plasmids at low copy number; rop
