[The description below was written by a language model from this plasmid's Addgene catalogue record and pLannotate feature annotations shown in this document.]
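Description:
pGG-PIP70 is a GreenGate entry vector built on the pGGA000 backbone, the module position that in the GreenGate Golden Gate cloning system holds plant promoters. It is a small (about 4.3 kb), high-copy E. coli plasmid propagated through a ColE1/pUC-type origin and selected with ampicillin via the bla (β-lactamase) gene and its native promoter. The remaining annotated features are leftovers of the pUC/pGEM-style cloning backbone: a CAP binding site, lac promoter and lac operator, fragments of lacI, lacZα, rop and the pBR322 bom region, and flanking SP6 and T7 phage promoters. None of these plays a role in plant expression. The SP6 and T7 sites mainly bracket the cloning position and can serve as sequencing landmarks.

The payload is a 1,587 bp fragment recorded as the promoter of Arabidopsis thaliana GPAT5 (GLYCEROL-3-PHOSPHATE SN-2-ACYLTRANSFERASE 5, AT3G11430), a gene involved in suberin biosynthesis. The automated feature table does not annotate the insert itself, but the unannotated stretch between the SP6 and T7 promoters is consistent in size with this fragment plus its flanking assembly sites. As an entry module the plasmid carries no reporter, coding sequence, terminator or plant selection marker. It is meant to be combined in a type IIS restriction–ligation reaction with other GreenGate modules (tags, coding sequence, terminator, resistance cassette) into a plant transformation destination vector, placing the chosen cargo under GPAT5 promoter control. The associated publication examines spatially distinct phytohormone response zones in Arabidopsis roots colonized by Fusarium oxysporum, which suggests use of the promoter for cell-type-specific expression or marking in roots, although the record does not state the specific downstream constructs.
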