Addgene plasmid #196808: pGG-PIP70
Purpose: Contains GPAT5 promoter
Depositing lab: Marc Somssich. Depositing organization: University of Melbourne. Publication: Resolving spatially distinct phytohormone response zones in Arabidopsis thaliana roots colonized by Fusarium oxysporum. Calabria J, Wang L, Rast-Somssich MI, Chen HW, Watt M, Persson S, Andersen TG, Idnurm A, Somssich M. J Exp Bot. 2025 Jan 17:erae516. doi: 10.1093/jxb/erae516. PubMed 39823275.
Backbone
  Vector backbone: pGGA000
  Vector type: GreenGate (GG) Entry Vector
Growth in bacteria
  Bacterial resistance: Ampicillin, 100 μg/mL
  Growth temperature: 37°C
  Growth strain: DH5alpha
  Copy number: High Copy
Gene/Insert
  Gene/Insert name: GLYCEROL-3-PHOSPHATE SN-2- ACYLTRANSFERASE 5 (alt names: GPAT5; AT3G11430)
  Species: A. thaliana (mustard weed)
  Insert size (bp): 1587
  Entrez Gene: GPAT5 (a.k.a. AT3G11430, ATGPAT5, GLYCEROL-3-PHOSPHATE ACYLTRANSFERASE 5, GLYCEROL-3-PHOSPHATE sn-2-ACYLTRANSFERASE 5, glycerol-3-phosphate acyltransferase 5)
Terms and licenses: Academic/Nonprofit Terms; Industry Terms: Not Available to Industry
Depositor comments: Please visit https://doi.org/10.1101/2022.12.20.521292 for bioRxiv preprint.
How to cite: pGG-PIP70 was a gift from Marc Somssich (Addgene plasmid # 196808 ; http://n2t.net/addgene:196808 ; RRID:Addgene_196808)
